Addgene plasmid #46952: pCRPVsheLL
Purpose: encode CRPV L1 and L2, Bicistronic, too large to self-package
Depositing lab: John Schiller. Depositing organization: National Cancer Institute (NCI). Publication: Genital transmission of HPV in a mouse model is potentiated by nonoxynol-9 and inhibited by carrageenan. Roberts JN, Buck CB, Thompson CD, Kines R, Bernardo M, Choyke PL, Lowy DR, Schiller JT. Nat Med. 2007 Jul;13(7):857-61. Epub 2007 Jul 1. 10.1038/nm1598 PubMed 17603495.
Backbone
  Vector backbone: custom
  Vector type: Mammalian Expression
  Selectable markers: Zeocin
Growth in bacteria
  Bacterial resistance: Ampicillin, 100 μg/mL
  Growth temperature: 37°C
  Growth strain: DH5alpha
  Copy number: Unknown
Gene/Insert
  Gene/Insert name: CRPV L1+L2 (alt name: pCRPVLLw)
  Species: Lepus sylvaticus
  Promoter: CMV
  Cloning method: Unknown
  Sequencing primers: 5′ NA; 3′ NA
Terms and licenses: Academic/Nonprofit Terms; Industry Terms: Not Available to Industry
How to cite: pCRPVsheLL was a gift from John Schiller (Addgene plasmid # 46952 ; http://n2t.net/addgene:46952 ; RRID:Addgene_46952)
