[The description below was written by a language model from this plasmid's Addgene catalogue record and pLannotate feature annotations shown in this document.]
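Description:
pCRPVsheLL is a 10,758 bp mammalian expression plasmid on a custom backbone that encodes both capsid proteins of cottontail rabbit papillomavirus (CRPV), the major protein L1 and the minor protein L2, from a single bicistronic transcript. It is maintained in E. coli through a high-copy ColE1/pUC-type origin and an ampicillin resistance gene. It also carries an f1 phage origin and remnants of lac regulatory sequence. For mammalian cells the catalogue lists Zeocin selection, consistent with an annotated Sh ble fragment followed by an SV40 polyadenylation signal. Only short fragments of the SV40 early promoter were annotated upstream of it, and roughly 1.9 kb between them and the marker carries no annotation.

The expression cassette begins with the CMV enhancer and a CMV promoter region. The automated annotation also detects short matches to tet operator-type promoter sequences just upstream of L1, though the record says nothing about tetracycline regulation. The L1 open reading frame comes first (the software matched it to an HPV35 L1 homologue, but the catalogue identifies it as CRPV). A picornavirus-type IRES follows, allowing cap-independent translation of the downstream L2 coding sequence, so both proteins are made in the same cell. A WPRE then enhances transcript expression, and a bovine growth hormone polyadenylation signal ends the cassette.

L1 assembles into the icosahedral capsid and L2 associates with its inner surface. Co-expressing them in mammalian cells is therefore suited to producing CRPV capsids or pseudovirions, typically alongside a smaller reporter plasmid that becomes encapsidated. The depositor notes that the plasmid is deliberately too large to self-package, which keeps the capsid-gene plasmid itself out of the particles.
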