Features (pLannotate 1.2.2; 27 found; start..end, strand, type, name):
     14..1522    +  CDS            L1: VL1_HPV35 - Experimental evidence at protein level: Swiss-Prot protein existence level 1. Forms an icosahedral capsid with a T=7 symmetry and a 50 nm diameter. The capsid is composed of 72 pentamers linked to each other by disulfide bonds and associated with L2 proteins. Binds to heparan sulfate proteoglycans on cell surface of basal layer keratinocytes to provide initial virion attachment. This binding mediates a conformational change in the virus capsid that facilitates efficient infection. The virion enters the host cell via endocytosis. During virus trafficking, L1 protein dissociates from
   1543..1633    +  ncRNA          Entero 5 CRE: Accession: RF00386 - Enterovirus 5' cloverleaf cis-acting replication element
   1931..2179    +  ncRNA          IRES Picorna: Accession: RF00229 - Picornavirus internal ribosome entry site (IRES)
   2185..3660    +  CDS            L2: VL2_CRPVK - Protein inferred from homology: Swiss-Prot protein existence level 3. Minor protein of the capsid that localizes along the inner surface of the virion, within the central cavities beneath the L1 pentamers. Plays a role in capsid stabilization through interaction with the major capsid protein L1. Once the virion enters the host cell, L2 escorts the genomic DNA into the nucleus by promoting escape from the endosomal compartments and traffic through the host Golgi network. Mechanistically, the C-terminus of L2 possesses a cell-penetrating peptide that protudes from the host endosome,
   3676..3695    +  misc_feature   MCS (fragment): pBluescript multiple cloning site
   3695..4283    +  misc_feature   WPRE: woodchuck hepatitis virus posttranscriptional regulatory element
   4326..4550    +  polyA_signal   bGH poly(A) signal: bovine growth hormone polyadenylation signal
   4554..4575    +  promoter       SV40 promoter (fragment): SV40 enhancer and early promoter
   4596..5024    +  rep_origin     f1 ori (sequence partly withheld): f1 bacteriophage origin of replication; arrow indicates direction of (+) strand synthesis
   5029..5102    +  promoter       SV40 promoter (fragment): SV40 enhancer and early promoter
   6980..7350    +  CDS            BleoR (fragment): antibiotic-binding protein; Sh ble from Streptoalloteichus hindustanus; confers resistance to bleomycin, phleomycin, and Zeocin™
   7360..7485    +  CDS            ble (fragment): BLE_KLEPN - Experimental evidence at protein level: Swiss-Prot protein existence level 1. Binding protein with a strong affinity to the bleomycin family of antibiotics. Binds to CL990; an antimitotic-antibiotic compound. From Klebsiella pneumoniae.
   7480..7601    +  polyA_signal   SV40 poly(A) signal: SV40 polyadenylation signal
   7672..7694    -  protein_bind   lac operator (fragment): The lac repressor binds to the lac operator to inhibit transcription in E. coli. This inhibition can be relieved by adding lactose or isopropyl-β-D-thiogalactopyranoside (IPTG). lac repressor encoded by lacI
   7698..7728    -  promoter       lac promoter: promoter for the E. coli lac operon
   7743..7764    -  protein_bind   CAP binding site: CAP binding activates transcription in the presence of cAMP. E. coli catabolite activator protein
   7777..7869    -  CDS            lacI (fragment): lac repressor; lacI; The lac repressor binds to the lac operator to inhibit transcription in E. coli. This inhibition can be relieved by adding lactose or isopropyl-β-D-thiogalactopyranoside (IPTG).
   8052..8637    -  rep_origin     ori: high-copy-number ColE1/pMB1/pBR322/pUC origin of replication
   8808..9668    -  CDS            AmpR: β-lactamase; bla; confers resistance to ampicillin, carbenicillin, and related antibiotics
   9669..9773    -  promoter       AmpR promoter: bla
   9832..9884    -  misc_feature   bom (fragment): basis of mobility region from pBR322
  10039..10418   +  enhancer       CMV enhancer: human cytomegalovirus immediate early enhancer
  10491..10508   -  promoter       CMV promoter (fragment): human cytomegalovirus (CMV) immediate early promoter
  10571..10622   +  promoter       CMVd2 promoter: truncated human cytomegalovirus (CMV) immediate early promoter that yields moderately reduced expression relative to the full-length promoter
  10624..10643   +  promoter       PLtetO-1 promoter (fragment): modified phage lambda PL promoter with tet operator sites (Lutz and Bujard, 1997)
  10645..10664   +  promoter       PLtetO-1 promoter (fragment): modified phage lambda PL promoter with tet operator sites (Lutz and Bujard, 1997)
  10672..10705   +  promoter       TRE3GV promoter (fragment): 3rd-generation Tet-responsive promoter that can be activated by binding of Tet-On® 3G, optimized for retroviral and lentiviral vectors
>Addgene plasmid #46952 | pCRPVsheLL | depositor full sequence | sequence record 66758 | pCRPVsheLL sequence 10758 bps
TCCGGTCGCCACCATGGCCGTCTGGCTCAGCACCCAAAACAAATTCTATCTCCCCCCCCAACCCGTTACC
AAAATCCCCTCAACCGACGAATATGTCACCAGAACCAATGTGTTCTACTACGCCAGTTCCGATAGATTGT
TGACCGTCGGCCACCCCTATTACGAGATCAGGGACAAGGGGACAATGTTGGTCCCCAAAGTCAGCCCCAA
TCAGTATCGCGTGTTCCGCATTAAGTTGCCCGATCCCAACAAATTCGCCTTCGGCGATAAACAGCTCTAC
GACCCCGAAAAAGAGAGATTGGTTTGGTGTTTGCGCGGCATCGAAGTTAACAGGGGGCAACCCTTGGGCG
TGTCCGTCACCGGCAATCCCATTTTCAACAAGTTCGACGACGTGGAAAACCCAACCAAATACTATAACAA
TCACGCCGATCAACAGGATTATCGCAAGTCAATGGCCTTTGATCCAAAACAAGTCCAACTCCTGATGTTG
GGCTGCGTGCCCGCAACCGGCGAGCATTGGGCCCAAGCCAAACAATGCGCCGAAGACCCCCCCCAGCAAA
CAGATTGCCCACCAATCGAGTTGGTCAATACCGTCATCGAGGACGGCGATATGTGCGAGATCGGGTTCGG
CGCTATGGATCACAAGACCCTCCAAGCATCCCTGAGCGAAGTCCCATTGGAACTGGCCCAAAGCATTTCA
AAGTACCCCGATTACTTGAAGATGCAGAAGGACCAATTCGGCGACAGCATGTTCTTCTACGCCCGCCGCG
AACAGATGTACGCCCGCCACTTCTTTTCACGCGCCGGCGGCGATAAAGAGAACGTCAAATCACGCGCATA
CATCAAGAGGACCCAAATGCAAGGCGAAGCCAACGCAAACATCGCCACCGATAACTATTGTATTACCCCC
TCCGGGAGCCTCGTCAGCTCAGACAGCCAAGTCTTCAATAGAGCCTACTGGTTGCAAAAGGCCCAGGGGA
TGAATAACGGCGTCTGTTGGGATAACCAGATCTTCGTCACCGTCGTGGACAATACACGCGGCACCATCCT
GTCCTTGGTTACCAAGAGCAAAGACGCCAACCAGGAGGATCCCTGGAAGAATTCCACCTTCAGCAGTTAC
TTGCGCCACGTCGAAGAATACGAGCTCCAGTTCGTCTTGCAATTGTGCAAAGTCAAACTGACCCCAGAGA
ATTTGAGCTATTTGCACTCAATGCATCCCACCATTATCGACAACTGGCAGCTCAGCGTCAGCGCCCAACC
ATCCGGCACCTTGGAAGATCAATATCGCTATCTGCAAAGCATCGCCACAAAGTGCCCCCCACCCGAGCCA
CCAAAGGAGAATACCGATCCCTACAAGAATTACAAATTCTGGGAAGTGGACCTGAGCGAAAAGTTGAGCG
ACCAATTGGACCAATACCCCTTGGGGCGCAAATTCTTGAACCAGTCCGGGCTCCAGCGCATCGGCACCAA
GCGCCCCGCCCCCGCCCCCGTCTCCATCGTCAAGAGCAGCAAGAGGAAACGCAGGACCTGAGCTCGAGGA
AGCTTAAAACAGCTCTGGGGTTGTACCCACCCCAGAGGCCCACGTGGCGGCTAGTACTCCGGTATTGCGG
TACCCTTGTACGCCTGTTTTATACTCCCTTCCCGTAACTTAGACGCACAAAACCAAGTTCAATAGAAGGG
GGTACAAACCAGTACCACCACGAACAAGCACTTCTGTTTCCCCGGTGATGTCGTATAGACTGCTTGCGTG
GTTGAAAGCGACGGATCCGTTATCCGCTTATGTACTTCGAGAAGCCCAGTACCACCTCGGAATCTTCGAT
GCGTTGCGCTCAGCACTCAACCCCAGAGTGTAGCTTAGGCTGATGAGTCTGGACATCCCTCACCGGTGAC
GGTGGTCCAGGCTGCGTTGGCGGCCTACCTATGGCTAACGCCATGGGACGCTAGTTGTGAACAAGGTGTG
AAGAGCCTATTGAGCTACATAAGAATCCTCCGGCCCCTGAATGCGGCTAATCCCAACCTCGGAGCAGGTG
GTCACAAACCAGTGATTGGCCTGTCGTAACGCGCAAGTCCGTGGCGGAACCGACTACTTTGGGTGTCCGT
GTTTCCTTTTATTTTATTGTGGCTGCTTATGGTGACAATCACAGATTGTTATCATAAAGCGAATTGGATT
GCGGCCGCTCTAGCATGGTCGCCAGAAGCAGGAAGAGGCGCGCCGCCCCCCAAGATATCTACCCCACCTG
CAAGATCGCCGGGAACTGTCCCGCCGACATTCAAAACAAGTTCGAGAATAAGACCATCGCCGACAAGATC
CTCCAATACGGGTCATTGGGCGTGTTCTTCGGCGGCTTGGGCATTAGCTCCGCCGGCGGCAGCGGCGGCA
GGTTGGGCTATACACCCCTGAGCGGCGGCGGCGGCAGAGTCATCGCCGCCGCACCCGTGCGCCCCCCAAT
CACCACCGAGAGCGTGGGGCCCTTGGACATCGTCCCCGAAGTGGCCGACCCCGGCGGCCCCACCTTGGTC
AGCTTGCACGAGCTCCCCGCCGAGACCCCCTACGTTAGCTCAACCAACGTCACCGGCGACGGGGCCGCCG
AACCATTGCCCGCCGGCCACGGCGGCTCACAAATCAGCGATGTGACCAGCGGCACCAGTGGGACCGTCAG
TCGCACCCATATCAACAATCCCGTGTTTGAAGCCCCCATGACAGGCGACCAAGACGTCAGCGACGTCCAC
GTGTTCGCACATAGCGAGTCCTCCATCACCATCAATCAGACCGAGAATACCGGGGGCGAATTGATCGAAA
TGGTCCCATTGCGCCATCCACCCCGGTCCGAAGGCGACTTTCGCGAGACCAGCTTTTCAACCTCAACCCC
CAATCCCGACCGGAGCGCCCTGAGGAGCATCAATGTGGCCTCACGCCGCTACCAACAAGTGCAGGTCGAG
AATCCCGCATTTCTCAATCGCCCACGCGAGCTCGTCCAATTTGAGAATACCTTCGATAACCCCGCCTTCG
TCGACGACGAACAGTTGTCATTGTTGTTCGAGCAAGACTTGGATACCGTGGTCGCCGCCCCCGACCCCGC
CTTTCAAGACGTCGTCAGGCTGTCCCGCCCAAGCTTTACCCAAAGTCGCGCCGGCCGCGTCAGAGTCTCA
AGGCTCGGCCGCACCTTGACCATGCAGACCAGGTCCGGCAAAGCATTCGGCCCCGCAAAGCATTTCTATT
ACGAATTGAGCTCAATCGCCGAGGGCCCCGAACCCGATATCTTGATTCCTGAGAGCGAGCAAGAGACCAG
CTTTACCGACGCAACCAGCAAGGATACCCAGCAAGAGGCCGAGGTCTACGCCGACGGCAGCACACTGGAG
ACCGATACCAGCGCCGACGAGAATCTCACCTTGGTCTTCTCCGATCGCGGGCGCGGCCAAGGCAGCCACG
TGCCCATCCCCGGGAAAAGTACCATCGGCGGCCCCATCAACATCGGCGATTCAAAGTATTACACCCTCAA
TCCCGGCGAGACCACCTCATTCGAGGCCGACGTGATCAGCCCCGTCTTTATCTTCGAAGGCAATGCCGAC
GGGACCTATTACTTGGAAGAGCCCTTGAGGAAAAAGCGCAGGAAGAGCATTTTCCTGTTGGCCGACGGGT
CCGTCGCCGTGTATGCCGAATGAGCTCGAGGCTAGCGATATCAAGCTTATCGATAATCAACCTCTGGATT
ACAAAATTTGTGAAAGATTGACTGGTATTCTTAACTATGTTGCTCCTTTTACGCTATGTGGATACGCTGC
TTTAATGCCTTTGTATCATGCTATTGCTTCCCGTATGGCTTTCATTTTCTCCTCCTTGTATAAATCCTGG
TTGCTGTCTCTTTATGAGGAGTTGTGGCCCGTTGTCAGGCAACGTGGCGTGGTGTGCACTGTGTTTGCTG
ACGCAACCCCCACTGGTTGGGGCATTGCCACCACCTGTCAGCTCCTTTCCGGGACTTTCGCTTTCCCCCT
CCCTATTGCCACGGCGGAACTCATCGCCGCCTGCCTTGCCCGCTGCTGGACAGGGGCTCGGCTGTTGGGC
ACTGACAATTCCGTGGTGTTGTCGGGGAAATCATCGTCCTTTCCTTGGCTGCTCGCCTGTGTTGCCACCT
GGATTCTGCGCGGGACGTCCTTCTGCTACGTCCCTTCGGCCCTCAATCCAGCGGACCTTCCTTCCCGCGG
CCTGCTGCCGGCTCTGCGGCCTCTTCCGCGTCTTCGCCTTCGCCCTCAGACGAGTCGGATCTCCCTTTGG
GCCGCCTCCCCGCATCGATACCGTCGGCCCGTTTAAACCCGCTGATCAGCCTCGACTGTGCCTTCTAGTT
GCCAGCCATCTGTTGTTTGCCCCTCCCCCGTGCCTTCCTTGACCCTGGAAGGTGCCACTCCCACTGTCCT
TTCCTAATAAAATGAGGAAATTGCATCGCATTGTCTGAGTAGGTGTCATTCTATTCTGGGGGGTGGGGTG
GGGCAGGACAGCAAGGGGGAGGATTGGGAAGACAATAGCAGGCATGCTGGGGATGCGGTGGGCTCTATGG
CTTCTGAGGCGGAAAGAACCAGCTGGGGCTCTAGGGGGTATCCCC
[124 nt withheld, positions 4596-4719]
C
[91 nt withheld, positions 4721-4811]
A
[49 nt withheld, positions 4813-4861]
CCTTTGACGTTGGAGTCCACGTTCTTT
[37 nt withheld, positions 4889-4925]
ACCCTATCTCGGTCTATTCTTTTGATTTATAAGGGATTTTGCCGATTTCGGCCTATTGGTTAAAAAATGA
GCTGATTTAACAAAAATTTAACGCGAATTAATTCTGTGGAATGTGTGTCAGTTAGGGTGTGGAAAGTCCC
CAGGCTCCCCAGCAGGCAGAAGTATGCAAAGCATGCAGAATTCTATCAAATATTTAAAGAAAAAAAAATT
GTATCAACTTTCTACAATCTCTTTCAGAAGACAGAAGCAGAGGGAATACTTCCTAAATCATTCAACTAGG
CCAGCATTACCTTAATACCGGAACTAGAAAATGACATTACAAGAAAAGAAAACAACAGACCAATATCTCT
CATGAACAAAGATACAAACATTTTCAACAAAATATTAGCAAAAAGAATCCAAGAATGTATCAAAAAATAT
ACACCACAACCAAGTAGAATTTATTCCAGATATGTAAGGGTGGTTCAACGTTTGAAAATCAATTAACGTA
ATTTGTCCCATCAACAGGTTAAAGAAGAAAATCACATGGTCATATTGATAGACACAGAAAAAGCATTTGA
CAAAATTTAACACCCATTCATGATGCAATCTCTCAGTAAACTAGGAATAGAGGAAAACTTCCTCAGCTTG
AATGTACCTTCCTCTCAATTTTGCTATGAACCTGAAACTCCTCTTAAAAAATAAAGTTTTTCATTTAAAA
AGAAAACAAAAAACATGGAGGAGCGTTGATGTATCTCATTTTAGACCAATCAGCTATGGATAGTTAGGCG
ACAGCACAGATAGCTGCTGTACTTCTGTTTCTGGCAATGTTCCAGACTACATTTAAAAAATTTTTAATTA
TAGACTTGTACTTAATGTTCAAGAAAAATATGAAAATGGCTTTGCCGTGTTAATGCTACTCTTTTTTAAA
AAAAACTAAAGTTCAAACTTTATTTATATTTCATTAGTTTTTTAGCTACTGTTCTTTTTCTGTTCTGGGA
TCTCATTCAGAATGCCACATTACATATAATTCTCATGTCTCCTTGGGTTCCTCTTAGTTTTGACAGTTCC
TCAGACTTTTCTTATTTTTGATGACCTTGACAGTTTTGAGGAGTACTGGTTAGATATAGGGTAATGGTTT
TTAAAGTATATTTGTCATGATTTATACTGGGGTAAGGGTTTGGGGAGGAAGCCCATGGGGTAAAGTACTG
TTCTCATCACATCATATCAAGGTTATATACCATCAATATTGCCACAGATGTTACTTAGCCTTTTAATATT
TCTCTAATTTAGTGTATATGCAATGATAGTTCTCTGATTTCTGAGATTGAGTTTCTCATGTGTAATGATT
ATTTAGAGTTTCTCTTTCATCTGTTCAAATTTTTGTCTAGTTTTATTTTTTACTGATTTGTAAGACTTCT
TTTTATAATCTGCATATTACAATTCTCTTTACTGGGGTGTTGCAAATATTTTCTGTCATTCTATGGCCTG
ACTTTTCTTAATGGTTTTTTAATTTTAAAAATAAGTCTTAATATTCATGCAATCTAATTAACAATCTTTT
CTTTGTGGTTAGGACTTTGAGTCATAAGAAATTTTTCTCTACACTGAAGTCATGATGGCATGCTTCTATA
TTATTTTCTAAAAGATTTAAAGTTTTGCCTTCTCCATTTAGACTTATAATTCACTGGAATTTTTTTGTGT
GTATGGTATGACATATGGGTTCCCTTTTATTTTTTACATATAAATATATTTCCCTGTTTTTCTAAAAAAG
AAAAAGATCATCATTTTCCCATTGTAAAATGCCATATTTTTTTCATAGGTCACTTACATATATCAATGGG
TCTGTTTCTGAGCTCTACTCTATTTTATCAGCCTCACTGTCTATCCCCACACATCTCATGCTTTGCTCTA
AATCTTGATATTTAGTGGAACATTCTTTCCCATTTTGTTCTACAAGAATATTTTTGTTATTGTCTTTTGG
GCTTCTATATACATTTTAGAATGAGGTTGGCAAGTTAACAAACAGCTTTTTTGGGGTGAACATATTGACT
ACAAATTTATGTGGAAAGAAAGTACCAAGTTGACCAGTGCCGTTCCGGTGCTCACCGCGCGCGACGTCGC
CGGAGCGGTCGAGTTCTGGACCGACCGGCTCGGGTTCTCCCGGGACTTCGTGGAGGACGACTTCGCCGGT
GTGGTCCGGGACGACGTGACCCTGTTCATCAGCGCGGTCCAGGACCAGGTGGTGCCGGACAACACCCTGG
CCTGGGTGTGGGTGCGCGGCCTGGACGAGCTGTACGCCGAGTGGTCGGAGGTCGTGTCCACGAACTTCCG
GGACGCCTCCGGGCCGGCCATGACCGAGATCGGCGAGCAGCCGTGGGGGCGGGAGTTCGCCCTGCGCGAC
CCGGCCGGCAACTGCGTGCACTTCGTGGCCGAGGAGCAGGACTGACACGTGCTACGAGATTTCGATTCCA
CCGCCGCCTTCTATGAAAGGTTGGGCTTCGGAATCGTTTTCCGGGACGCCGGCTGGATGATCCTCCAGCG
CGGGGATCTCATGCTGGAGTTCTTCGCCCACCCCAACTTGTTTATTGCAGCTTATAATGGTTACAAATAA
AGCAATAGCATCACAAATTTCACAAATAAAGCATTTTTTTCACTGCATTCTAGTTGTGGTTTGTCCAAAC
TCATCAATGTATCTTATCATGTCTGTATACCGTCGACCTCTAGCTAGAGCTTGGCGTAATCATGGTCATA
GCTGTTTCCTGTGTGAAATTGTTATCCGCTCACAATTCCACACAACATACGAGCCGGAAGCATAAAGTGT
AAAGCCTGGGGTGCCTAATGAGTGAGCTAACTCACATTAATTGCGTTGCGCTCACTGCCCGCTTTCCAGT
CGGGAAACCTGTCGTGCCAGCTGCATTAATGAATCGGCCAACGCGCGGGGAGAGGCGGTTTGCGTATTGG
GCGCTCTTCCGCTTCCTCGCTCACTGACTCGCTGCGCTCGGTCGTTCGGCTGCGGCGAGCGGTATCAGCT
CACTCAAAGGCGGTAATACGGTTATCCACAGAATCAGGGGATAACGCAGGAAAGAACATGTGAGCAAAAG
GCCAGCAAAAGGCCAGGAACCGTAAAAAGGCCGCGTTGCTGGCGTTTTTCCATAGGCTCCGCCCCCCTGA
CGAGCATCACAAAAATCGACGCTCAAGTCAGAGGTGGCGAAACCCGACAGGACTATAAAGATACCAGGCG
TTTCCCCCTGGAAGCTCCCTCGTGCGCTCTCCTGTTCCGACCCTGCCGCTTACCGGATACCTGTCCGCCT
TTCTCCCTTCGGGAAGCGTGGCGCTTTCTCATAGCTCACGCTGTAGGTATCTCAGTTCGGTGTAGGTCGT
TCGCTCCAAGCTGGGCTGTGTGCACGAACCCCCCGTTCAGCCCGACCGCTGCGCCTTATCCGGTAACTAT
CGTCTTGAGTCCAACCCGGTAAGACACGACTTATCGCCACTGGCAGCAGCCACTGGTAACAGGATTAGCA
GAGCGAGGTATGTAGGCGGTGCTACAGAGTTCTTGAAGTGGTGGCCTAACTACGGCTACACTAGAAGAAC
AGTATTTGGTATCTGCGCTCTGCTGAAGCCAGTTACCTTCGGAAAAAGAGTTGGTAGCTCTTGATCCGGC
AAACAAACCACCGCTGGTAGCGGTTTTTTTGTTTGCAAGCAGCAGATTACGCGCAGAAAAAAAGGATCTC
AAGAAGATCCTTTGATCTTTTCTACGGGGTCTGACGCTCAGTGGAACGAAAACTCACGTTAAGGGATTTT
GGTCATGAGATTATCAAAAAGGATCTTCACCTAGATCCTTTTAAATTAAAAATGAAGTTTTAAATCAATC
TAAAGTATATATGAGTAAACTTGGTCTGACAGTTACCAATGCTTAATCAGTGAGGCACCTATCTCAGCGA
TCTGTCTATTTCGTTCATCCATAGTTGCCTGACTCCCCGTCGTGTAGATAACTACGATACGGGAGGGCTT
ACCATCTGGCCCCAGTGCTGCAATGATACCGCGAGACCCACGCTCACCGGCTCCAGATTTATCAGCAATA
AACCAGCCAGCCGGAAGGGCCGAGCGCAGAAGTGGTCCTGCAACTTTATCCGCCTCCATCCAGTCTATTA
ATTGTTGCCGGGAAGCTAGAGTAAGTAGTTCGCCAGTTAATAGTTTGCGCAACGTTGTTGCCATTGCTAC
AGGCATCGTGGTGTCACGCTCGTCGTTTGGTATGGCTTCATTCAGCTCCGGTTCCCAACGATCAAGGCGA
GTTACATGATCCCCCATGTTGTGCAAAAAAGCGGTTAGCTCCTTCGGTCCTCCGATCGTTGTCAGAAGTA
AGTTGGCCGCAGTGTTATCACTCATGGTTATGGCAGCACTGCATAATTCTCTTACTGTCATGCCATCCGT
AAGATGCTTTTCTGTGACTGGTGAGTACTCAACCAAGTCATTCTGAGAATAGTGTATGCGGCGACCGAGT
TGCTCTTGCCCGGCGTCAATACGGGATAATACCGCGCCACATAGCAGAACTTTAAAAGTGCTCATCATTG
GAAAACGTTCTTCGGGGCGAAAACTCTCAAGGATCTTACCGCTGTTGAGATCCAGTTCGATGTAACCCAC
TCGTGCACCCAACTGATCTTCAGCATCTTTTACTTTCACCAGCGTTTCTGGGTGAGCAAAAACAGGAAGG
CAAAATGCCGCAAAAAAGGGAATAAGGGCGACACGGAAATGTTGAATACTCATACTCTTCCTTTTTCAAT
ATTATTGAAGCATTTATCAGGGTTATTGTCTCATGAGCGGATACATATTTGAATGTATTTAGAAAAATAA
ACAAATAGGGGTTCCGCGCACATTTCCCCGAAAAGTGCCACCTGACGTCGACGGATCGGGAGATCTCCCG
ATCCCCTATGGTGCACTCTCAGTACAATCTGCTCTGATGCCGCATAGTTAAGCCAGTATCTGCTCCCTGC
TTGTGTGTTGGAGGTCGCTGAGTAGTGCGCGAGCAAAATTTAAGCTACAACAAGGCAAGGCTTGACCGAC
AATTGCATGAAGAATCTGCTTAGGGTTAGGCGTTTTGCGCTGCTTCGCGATGTACGGGCCAGATATACGC
GTTGACATTGATTATTGACTAGTTATTAATAGTAATCAATTACGGGGTCATTAGTTCATAGCCCATATAT
GGAGTTCCGCGTTACATAACTTACGGTAAATGGCCCGCCTGGCTGACCGCCCAACGACCCCCGCCCATTG
ACGTCAATAATGACGTATGTTCCCATAGTAACGCCAATAGGGACTTTCCATTGACGTCAATGGGTGGAGT
ATTTACGGTAAACTGCCCACTTGGCAGTACATCAAGTGTATCATATGCCAAGTACGCCCCCTATTGACGT
CAATGACGGTAAATGGCCCGCCTGGCATTATGCCCAGTACATGACCTTATGGGACTTTCCTACTTGGCAG
TACATCTACGTATTAGTCATCGCTATTACCATGGTGATGCGGTTTTGGCAGTACATCAATGGGCGTGGAT
AGCGGTTTGACTCACGGGGATTTCCAAGTCTCCACCCCATTGACGTCAATGGGAGTTTGTTTTGGAACCA
AAATCAACGGGACTTTCCAAAATGTCGTAACAACTCCGCCCCATTGACGCAAATGGGCGGTAGGCGTGTA
CGGTGGGAGGTCTATATAAGCAGAGCTCTCCCTATCAGTGATAGAGATCTCCCTATCAGTGATAGAGATC
GTCGACGAGCTCGTTTAGTGAACCGTCAGATCGCCTGGAGACGCCATCCACGCTGTTTTGACCTCCATAG
AAGACACCGGGACCGATCCAGCC
