>Addgene plasmid #46952 | pCRPVsheLL | addgene partial sequence | sequence record 68973 | CMV-F 5'-CGCAAATGGGCGGTAGGCGTG-3'
CTATATAAGCAGAGCTCTCCCTATCAGTGATAGAGATCTCCCTATCAGTGATAGAGATCGTCGACGAGCT
CGTTTAGTGAACCGTCAGATCGCCTGGAGACGCCATCCACGCTGTTTTGACCTCCATAGAAGACACCGGG
ACCGATCCAGCCTCCGGTCGCCACCATGGCCGTCTGGCTCAGCACCCAAAACAAATTCTATCTCCCCCCC
CAACCCGTTACCAAAATCCCCTCAACCGACGAATATGTCACCAGAACCAATGTGTTCTACTACGCCAGTT
CCGATAGATTGTTGACCGTCGGCCACCCCTATTACGAGATCAGGGACAAGGGGACAATGTTGGTCCCCAA
AGTCAGCCCCAATCAGTATCGCGTGTTCCGCATTAAGTTGCCCGATCCCAACAAATTCGCCTTCGGCGAT
AAACAGCTCTACGACCCCGAAAAAGAGAGATTGGTTTGGTGTTTGCGCGGCATCGAAGTTAACAGGGGGC
AACCCTTGGGCGTGTCCGTCACCGGCAATCCCATTTTCAACAAGTTCGACGACGTGGAAAACCCAACCAA
ATACTATAACAATCACGCCGATCAACAGGATTATCGCAAGTCAATGGCCTTTGATCCAAAACAAGTCCAA
CTCCTGATGTTGGGCTGCGTGCCCGCAACCGGCGAGCATTGGGCCCAAGCCAAACAATGCGCCGAAGACC
CCCCCCAGCAAACAGATTGCCCACCAATCGAGTTGGTCAATACCGTCATCGAGGACGGCGATATGTGCGA
GATCGGGTTCGGCGCTATGGATCACAAGACCCTCCAAGCATCCCTGAGCGAAGTCCCATTGGAACTGGCC
CAAAGCATTTCAAAGTACCCCGATTACTTGAAGATGCAGAAGGACCAATTCGGCGACAGCATGTTCTTCT
ACGCCCGCCGCGAACAGATGTACGCCCGCCACTTCTTTTCACGCGCCGG
