>Addgene plasmid #46952 | pCRPVsheLL | addgene partial sequence | sequence record 68974 | WPRE-R 5'-CATAGCGTAAAAGGAGCAACA-3'
CAGTCAATCTTTCACAAATTTTGTAATCCAGAGGTTGATTATCGATAAGCTTGATATCGCTAGCCTCGAG
CTCATTCGGCATACACGGCGACGGACCCGTCGGCCAACAGGAAAATGCTCTTCCTGCGCTTTTTCCTCAA
GGGCTCTTCCAAGTAATAGGTCCCGTCGGCATTGCCTTCGAAGATAAAGACGGGGCTGATCACGTCGGCC
TCGAATGAGGTGGTCTCGCCGGGATTGAGGGTGTAATACTTTGAATCGCCGATGTTGATGGGGCCGCCGA
TGGTACTTTTCCCGGGGATGGGCACGTGGCTGCCTTGGCCGCGCCCGCGATCGGAGAAGACCAAGGTGAG
ATTCTCGTCGGCGCTGGTATCGGTCTCCAGTGTGCTGCCGTCGGCGTAGACCTCGGCCTCTTGCTGGGTA
TCCTTGCTGGTTGCGTCGGTAAAGCTGGTCTCTTGCTCGCTCTCAGGAATCAAGATATCGGGTTCGGGGC
CCTCGGCGATTGAGCTCAATTCGTAATAGAAATGCTTTGCGGGGCCGAATGCTTTGCCGGACCTGGTCTG
CATGGTCAAGGTGCGGCCGAGCCTTGAGACTCTGACGCGGCCGGCGCGACTTTGGGTAAAGCTTGGGCGG
GACAGCCTGACGACGTCTTGAAAGGCGGGGTCGGGGGCGGCGACCACGGTATCCAAGTCTTGCTCGAACA
ACAATGACAACTGTTCGTCGTCGACGAAGGCGGGGTTATCGAAGGTATTCTCAAATTGGACGAGCTCGCG
TGGGCGATTGAGAAATGCGGGATTCTCGACCTGCACTTGTTGGTAGCGGCGTGAGGCCACATTGATGCTC
CTCAGGGCGCTCCGGTCGGGATTGGGGGTTGAGGTTGAAAAGCTGGTCTCGCGAAAGTCGCCTTCGGACC
GGGGTGGATGGCGCAATGGGACCATTTCGATCAATTCGCCCCCGGTATTCTCGGTCTGATTGATGGTGA
